>Addgene plasmid #81421 | pDONR223_DCAF4L2_p.G100V | addgene full sequence | sequence record 167960 | Addgene NGS Result
GGCAGTTCCCTACTCTCGCGTTAACGCTAGCATGGATGTTTTCCCAGTCACGACGTTGTAAAACGACGGC
CAGTCTTAAGCTCGGGCCCCAAATAATGATTTTATTTTGACTGATAGTGACCTGTTCGTTGCAACAAATT
GATGAGCAATGCTTTTTTATAATGCCAACTTTGTACAAAAAAGTTGGCACCATGGAGAGCAAAAGACCGC
GACTGCTCGAGGAAGCAGACAAGCAGAAAAAGACAGTCAGAGTGGGACTCAATGCACCTTCCATGCTACG
AAAGAACCAGCTAGGTTTCCTCAGATTCGCCAACTATTGCCGTATAGCTCGCGAGCTGCGTGTAAGCTGC
ATGCAGAGGAAAAAGGTCCAGATTCATAGCTGGGATCCCTCCTCTTTGGCAAGCGACCGATTTAACCGCA
TACTGGCGAATACCAACACTGACCAGCTCTTCACAGTGAACCAAGTCGAAGCTGGAGGCTCCAAGTACGT
CATCATCACCATGCGAGGCCTGACGACCCCTGAGCTCCGGGTATACCCGCACAAAACCCTCTACGTCCCT
AATCGGAAGGTGAATTCTATGTGCTGGGCCTCACTGAATCACTTGGATTCCCACCTTCTGCTGTGCTTCG
TGGGACTTGCAGATACTCCAAGCTGTGCCGTGCTGCTCCCAGCGTCGCTGTTCATAGGTAGCTTCCCAGG
AATGCGTCGGCCTGGCATGCTTTGCAGTTTCCAGATCCCTGATGCCTGGTCCTGTGCCTGGTCCCTGAGC
ATCCACGCGTATCACTCTTTCAGTACAGGCTTGTCTCAGCAGGTCCTGTTGACCAACGTGGTGACGGGAC
ACCAGCAGTCATTTGGGACTAGCAGTGATGTCTTGGCCCAGCAGTTTGCAATCATGACTCCTTTGCTGTT
TAATGGCTGTCGCTCTGGGGAGATCTTTGGCATTGATCTGCGCTGTGGAAATCAAGGCAGCGGGTGGAAG
GCCATTTGCCTGTCCCATGATTCAGCAGTGACTTCTCTGCAAATCCTCCAAGATGGCCAATTCCTGGTGT
CATCAGACATGACTGGAACTATCAAGCTGTGGGACTTGAGGGCCACTAAATGTGTAACACAGTACGAAGG
TCATGTGAATAACTCCGCCTACCTACCCGTGCATGTGAACGAAGAAGAAGGAGTCGTGGCGGCCGTGGGC
CAGGACTGCTACACGAGAATCTGGAGCCTCCGTCATGGCCACCTGCTCACAACCATACCCTCCCCATACC
CCGCCTCGGAGAACGACATTCCCAGTGTGGCCTTCTCTTCTCGCCTCGGGGGCTTCCGAGGAGCACCAGG
GCTGCTCATGGCTGTCCGGGAGGACCTTTATTGTTTCTCCTACGGTTGATTGCCAACTTTCTTGTACAAA
GTTGGCATTATAAGAAAGCATTGCTTATCAATTTGTTGCAACGAACAGGTCACTATCAGTCAAAATAAAA
TCATTATTTGCCATCCAGCTGATATCCCCTATAGTGAGTCGTATTACATGGTCATAGCTGTTTCCTGGCA
GCTCTGGCCCGTGTCTCAAAATCTCTGATGTTACATTGCACAAGATAAAAATATATCATCATGCCTCCTC
TAGACCAGCCAGGACAGAAATGCCTCGACTTCGCTGCTACCCAAGGTTGCCGGGTGACGCACACCGTGGA
AACGGATGAAGGCACGAACCCAGTGGACATAAGCCTGTTCGGTTCGTAAGCTGTAATGCAAGTAGCGTAT
GCGCTCACGCAACTGGTCCAGAACCTTGACCGAACGCAGCGGTGGTAACGGCGCAGTGGCGGTTTTCATG
GCTTGTTATGACTGTTTTTTTGGGGTACAGTCTATGCCTCGGGCATCCAAGCAGCAAGCGCGTTACGCCG
TGGGTCGATGTTTGATGTTATGGAGCAGCAACGATGTTACGCAGCAGGGCAGTCGCCCTAAAACAAAGTT
AAACATTATGAGGGAAGCGGTGATCGCCGAAGTATCGACTCAACTATCAGAGGTAGTTGGCGTCATCGAG
CGCCATCTCGAACCGACGTTGCTGGCCGTACATTTGTACGGCTCCGCAGTGGATGGCGGCCTGAAGCCAC
ACAGTGATATTGATTTGCTGGTTACGGTGACCGTAAGGCTTGATGAAACAACGCGGCGAGCTTTGATCAA
CGACCTTTTGGAAACTTCGGCTTCCCCTGGAGAGAGCGAGATTCTCCGCGCTGTAGAAGTCACCATTGTT
GTGCACGACGACATCATTCCGTGGCGTTATCCAGCTAAGCGCGAACTGCAATTTGGAGAATGGCAGCGCA
ATGACATTCTTGCAGGTATCTTCGAGCCAGCCACGATCGACATTGATCTGGCTATCTTGCTGACAAAAGC
AAGAGAACATAGCGTTGCCTTGGTAGGTCCAGCGGCGGAGGAACTCTTTGATCCGGTTCCTGAACAGGAT
CTATTTGAGGCGCTAAATGAAACCTTAACGCTATGGAACTCGCCGCCCGACTGGGCTGGCGATGAGCGAA
ATGTAGTGCTTACGTTGTCCCGCATTTGGTACAGCGCAGTAACCGGCAAAATCGCGCCGAAGGATGTCGC
TGCCGACTGGGCAATGGAGCGCCTGCCGGCCCAGTATCAGCCCGTCATACTTGAAGCTAGACAGGCTTAT
CTTGGACAAGAAGAAGATCGCTTGGCCTCGCGCGCAGATCAGTTGGAAGAATTTGTCCACTACGTGAAAG
GCGAGATCACCAAGGTAGTCGGCAAATAACCCTCGAGCCACCCATGACCAAAATCCCTTAACGTGAGTTA
CGCGTCGTTCCACTGAGCGTCAGACCCCGTAGAAAAGATCAAAGGATCTTCTTGAGATCCTTTTTTTCTG
CGCGTAATCTGCTGCTTGCAAACAAAAAAACCACCGCTACCAGCGGTGGTTTGTTTGCCGGATCAAGAGC
TACCAACTCTTTTTCCGAAGGTAACTGGCTTCAGCAGAGCGCAGATACCAAATACTGTTCTTCTAGTGTA
GCCGTAGTTAGGCCACCACTTCAAGAACTCTGTAGCACCGCCTACATACCTCGCTCTGCTAATCCTGTTA
CCAGTGGCTGCTGCCAGTGGCGATAAGTCGTGTCTTACCGGGTTGGACTCAAGACGATAGTTACCGGATA
AGGCGCAGCGGTCGGGCTGAACGGGGGGTTCGTGCACACAGCCCAGCTTGGAGCGAACGACCTACACCGA
ACTGAGATACCTACAGCGTGAGCTATGAGAAAGCGCCACGCTTCCCGAAGGGAGAAAGGCGGACAGGTAT
CCGGTAAGCGGCAGGGTCGGAACAGGAGAGCGCACGAGGGAGCTTCCAGGGGGAAACGCCTGGTATCTTT
ATAGTCCTGTCGGGTTTCGCCACCTCTGACTTGAGCGTCGATTTTTGTGATGCTCGTCAGGGGGGCGGAG
CCTATGGAAAAACGCCAGCAACGCGGCCTTTTTACGGTTCCTGGCCTTTTGCTGGCCTTTTGCTCACATG
TTCTTTCCTGCGTTATCCCCTGATTCTGTGGATAACCGTATTACCGCCTTTGAGTGAGCTGATACCGCTC
GCCGCAGCCGAACGACCGAGCGCAGCGAGTCAGTGAGCGAGGAAGCGGAAGAGCGCCCAATACGCAAACC
GCCTCTCCCCGCGCGTTGGCCGATTCATTAATGCAGCTGGCACGACAGGTTTCCCGACTGGAAAGCGGGC
AGTGAGCGCAACGCAATTAATACGCGTACCGCTAGCCAGGAAGAGTTTGTAGAAACGCAAAAAGGCCATC
CGTCAGGATGGCCTTCTGCTTAGTTTGATGCCTGGCAGTTTATGGCGGGCGTCCTGCCCGCCACCCTCCG
GGCCGTTGCTTCACAACGTTCAAATCCGCTCCCGGCGGATTTGTCCTACTCAGGAGAGCGTTCACCGACA
AACAACAGATAAAACGAAAGGCCCAGTCTTCCGACTGAGCCTTTCGTTTTATTTGATGCCT
Features (pLannotate 1.2.2; 12 found; start..end, strand, type, name):
     38..74      -  CDS            lacZα (fragment): LacZα fragment of β-galactosidase; lacZ fragment
     91..186     +  protein_bind   attL3: mutant version of attL; recombination site for the Gateway® LR reaction LR Clonase™
    192..1376    +  CDS            DCAF4L2: DC4L2_HUMAN - Also known as WDR21C. Experimental evidence at protein level: Swiss-Prot protein existence level 1. From Homo sapiens (Human).
   1384..1479    -  protein_bind   attL3: mutant version of attL; recombination site for the Gateway® LR reaction LR Clonase™
   1498..1516    -  promoter       T7 promoter: promoter for bacteriophage T7 RNA polymerase
   1706..1729    +  promoter       Pc promoter (fragment): intI1 (promoter lies within the coding sequence); class 1 integron promoter
   1905..1961    +  CDS            GmR (fragment): gentamycin acetyltransferase; aacC1; confers resistance to gentamycin
   1968..2759    +  CDS            SmR: aminoglycoside adenylyltransferase (Murphy, 1985); aadA; confers resistance to spectinomycin and streptomycin
   2852..3440    +  rep_origin     ori: high-copy-number ColE1/pMB1/pBR322/pUC origin of replication
   3623..3715    +  CDS            lacI (fragment): lac repressor; lacI; The lac repressor binds to the lac operator to inhibit transcription in E. coli. This inhibition can be relieved by adding lactose or isopropyl-β-D-thiogalactopyranoside (IPTG).
   3770..3797    -  terminator     rrnB T2 terminator: transcription terminator T2 from the E. coli rrnB gene
   3929..3972    +  terminator     rrnB T1 terminator: Escherichia coli rrnB; transcription terminator T1 from the E. coli rrnB gene
