[The description below was written by a language model from this plasmid's Addgene catalogue record and pLannotate feature annotations shown in this document.]
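Description:
pDONR223_DCAF4L2_p.G100V is a Gateway entry clone built on the Invitrogen pDONR223 backbone, carrying the human DCAF4L2 open reading frame (also known as WDR21C) with a glycine-to-valine substitution at residue 100. It is a bacterial propagation and shuttling plasmid rather than an expression vector. It replicates in E. coli from a high-copy ColE1/pUC-type origin and is selected with spectinomycin through the aadA (SmR) aminoglycoside adenylyltransferase gene. This gene lies downstream of a fragment of a class 1 integron Pc promoter and a remnant of a gentamicin resistance gene. Short lacZα and lacI fragments and the rrnB T1 and T2 terminators are also annotated as backbone remnants; the terminators help insulate the cloning region from read-through transcription.

The sequenced record is about 4 kb, and the DCAF4L2 coding sequence of roughly 1.2 kb sits between two attL recombination sites. The annotation software labels both as attL3, but functionally they are the paired attL sites that allow an LR Clonase reaction to move the ORF directionally into any compatible Gateway destination vector. The record lists no promoter for the insert. A T7 promoter is annotated just outside one attL site, on the opposite strand to the ORF. The clone is in the "closed" configuration, meaning a stop codon immediately follows the insert. The protein will therefore be made with its native C-terminus and cannot be fused to C-terminal tags supplied by a destination vector. The plasmid belongs to the Target Accelerator Plasmid Collection, a set of variant alleles assembled for systematic functional testing of rare cancer-associated mutations. It serves as the source clone for making expression constructs of this variant.
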