Addgene plasmid #81421: pDONR223_DCAF4L2_p.G100V
Purpose: Gateway Donor vector containing DCAF4L2 , part of the Target Accelerator Plasmid Collection.
Depositing lab: Jesse Boehm & William Hahn & David Root. Depositing organization: Broad Institute. Publication: Systematic Functional Interrogation of Rare Cancer Variants Identifies Oncogenic Alleles. Kim E, Ilic N, Shrestha Y, Zou L, Kamburov A, Zhu C, Yang X, Lubonja R, Tran N, Nguyen C, Lawrence MS, Piccioni F, Bagul M, Doench JG, Chouinard CR, Wu X, Hogstrom L, Natoli T, Tamayo P, Horn H, Corsello SM, Lage K, Root DE, Subramanian A, Golub TR, Getz G, Boehm JS, Hahn WC. Cancer Discov. 2016 Jul;6(7):714-26. doi: 10.1158/2159-8290.CD-16-0160. Epub 2016 May 4. PubMed 27147599.
Backbone
  Vector backbone: pDONR223
  Backbone manufacturer: Invitrogen
  Backbone size w/o insert (bp): 2790
  Vector type: Gateway Entry vector
Growth in bacteria
  Bacterial resistance: Spectinomycin, 50 μg/mL
  Growth temperature: 37°C
  Growth strain: DH5alpha
  Copy number: High Copy
Gene/Insert
  Gene/Insert name: DCAF4L2
  Species: H. sapiens (human)
  Mutation: G100V
  GenBank ID: NM_152418.3
  Entrez Gene: DCAF4L2 (a.k.a. WDR21C)
  Promoter: None
  Cloning method: Gateway Cloning
  Sequencing primers: 5′ M13pUC-fwd; 3′ M13-Rev
Terms and licenses: Academic/Nonprofit Terms; Industry Terms: Not Available to Industry
Depositor comments: Closed state: stop codon immediately follows insert
How to cite: pDONR223_DCAF4L2_p.G100V was a gift from Jesse Boehm & William Hahn & David Root (Addgene plasmid # 81421 ; http://n2t.net/addgene:81421 ; RRID:Addgene_81421)
