>Addgene plasmid #81421 | pDONR223_DCAF4L2_p.G100V | depositor partial sequence | sequence record 154740 | Insert sequence
ATGGAGAGCAAAAGACCGCGACTGCTCGAGGAAGCAGACAAGCAGAAAAAGACAGTCAGAGTGGGACTCA
ATGCACCTTCCATGCTACGAAAGAACCAGCTAGGTTTCCTCAGATTCGCCAACTATTGCCGTATAGCTCG
CGAGCTGCGTGTAAGCTGCATGCAGAGGAAAAAGGTCCAGATTCATAGCTGGGATCCCTCCTCTTTGGCA
AGCGACCGATTTAACCGCATACTGGCGAATACCAACACTGACCAGCTCTTCACAGTGAACCAAGTCGAAG
CTGGAGGCTCCAAGTACGTCATCATCACCATGCGAGGCCTGACGACCCCTGAGCTCCGGGTATACCCGCA
CAAAACCCTCTACGTCCCTAATCGGAAGGTGAATTCTATGTGCTGGGCCTCACTGAATCACTTGGATTCC
CACCTTCTGCTGTGCTTCGTGGGACTTGCAGATACTCCAAGCTGTGCCGTGCTGCTCCCAGCGTCGCTGT
TCATAGGTAGCTTCCCAGGAATGCGTCGGCCTGGCATGCTTTGCAGTTTCCAGATCCCTGATGCCTGGTC
CTGTGCCTGGTCCCTGAGCATCCACGCGTATCACTCTTTCAGTACAGGCTTGTCTCAGCAGGTCCTGTTG
ACCAACGTGGTGACGGGACACCAGCAGTCATTTGGGACTAGCAGTGATGTCTTGGCCCAGCAGTTTGCAA
TCATGACTCCTTTGCTGTTTAATGGCTGTCGCTCTGGGGAGATCTTTGGCATTGATCTGCGCTGTGGAAA
TCAAGGCAGCGGGTGGAAGGCCATTTGCCTGTCCCATGATTCAGCAGTGACTTCTCTGCAAATCCTCCAA
GATGGCCAATTCCTGGTGTCATCAGACATGACTGGAACTATCAAGCTGTGGGACTTGAGGGCCACTAAAT
GTGTAACACAGTACGAAGGTCATGTGAATAACTCCGCCTACCTACCCGTGCATGTGAACGAAGAAGAAGG
AGTCGTGGCGGCCGTGGGCCAGGACTGCTACACGAGAATCTGGAGCCTCCGTCATGGCCACCTGCTCACA
ACCATACCCTCCCCATACCCCGCCTCGGAGAACGACATTCCCAGTGTGGCCTTCTCTTCTCGCCTCGGGG
GCTTCCGAGGAGCACCAGGGCTGCTCATGGCTGTCCGGGAGGACCTTTATTGTTTCTCCTACGGT
